Addgene plasmid #135344: AIDx-ID-202
Purpose: Expression of intradomain insertion of truncated human cytosine deaminase, hAIDx, at position 202 of nSpyCas9 used for base editing
Depositing lab: Alex Hewitt. Depositing organization: University of Tasmania. Publication: Engineering domain-inlaid SaCas9 adenine base editors with reduced RNA off-targets and increased on-target DNA editing. Nguyen Tran MT, Mohd Khalid MKN, Wang Q, Walker JKR, Lidgerwood GE, Dilworth KL, Lisowski L, Pebay A, Hewitt AW. Nat Commun. 2020 Sep 25;11(1):4871. doi: 10.1038/s41467-020-18715-y. PubMed 32978399.
Backbone
  Vector backbone: pcDNA3.1(+)
  Vector type: Mammalian Expression, CRISPR
  Selectable markers: Blasticidin
Growth in bacteria
  Bacterial resistance: Ampicillin, 100 μg/mL
  Growth temperature: 30°C
  Growth strain: NEB Stable
  Copy number: High Copy
Gene/Insert
  Gene/Insert name: nSpyCas9-hAIDx-ID-202
  Species: H. sapiens (human)
  Mutation: WT
  Cloning method: Restriction Enzyme; 5′ cloning site Unknown (unknown if destroyed)
Terms and licenses: Academic/Nonprofit Terms; Industry Terms: Not Available to Industry
How to cite: AIDx-ID-202 was a gift from Alex Hewitt (Addgene plasmid # 135344 ; http://n2t.net/addgene:135344 ; RRID:Addgene_135344)
