[The description below was written by a language model from this plasmid's Addgene catalogue record and pLannotate feature annotations shown in this document.]
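Description:
AIDx-ID-202 is a mammalian expression and CRISPR plasmid built on the pcDNA3.1(+) backbone, about 10.8 kb in the sequenced record. It encodes a domain-inlaid cytosine base editor. In this design a truncated human activation-induced cytidine deaminase (hAIDx) is inserted within the Streptococcus pyogenes Cas9 nickase (nSpyCas9) at position 202, rather than being fused to a terminus. The automated feature table annotates the whole open reading frame simply as cas9. That span is longer than Cas9 alone, which is consistent with an internal insertion, but the deaminase itself is not annotated separately, and neither are any nuclear localisation signals or linkers.

The fusion is transcribed from the CMV immediate early enhancer and promoter, and a T7 promoter lies just upstream of the coding region. Downstream of the editor are a partial match to a 3xFLAG epitope and a T2A peptide joined to the blasticidin S deaminase gene (bsd), all terminated by the bGH polyadenylation signal. The editor and the blasticidin marker are therefore translated from one transcript as separate polypeptides, which allows blasticidin enrichment of cells expressing the editor. The backbone also retains its SV40 promoter-driven neomycin resistance cassette with an SV40 poly(A) signal, although the catalogue lists only blasticidin as the selectable marker.

In bacteria the plasmid replicates from a high-copy ColE1/pUC-type origin under ampicillin selection, and an f1 origin is also present. No guide RNA cassette is annotated, so a guide would presumably be supplied separately. The recorded purpose is expression of this intradomain deaminase–Cas9 architecture for base editing.
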