Features (pLannotate 1.2.2; 23 found; start..end, strand, type, name):
    152..531     +  enhancer       CMV enhancer: human cytomegalovirus immediate early enhancer
    532..735     +  promoter       CMV promoter: human cytomegalovirus (CMV) immediate early promoter
    731..764     +  LTR            5' LTR (truncated) (fragment): truncated 5' long terminal repeat (LTR) from HIV-1
    780..798     +  promoter       T7 promoter: promoter for bacteriophage T7 RNA polymerase
    840..5684    +  CDS            cas9: CAS9_STRP1 - Also known as csn1 From Streptococcus pyogenes serotype M1.
   5733..5756    +  CDS            3xFLAG (fragment): three tandem FLAG® epitope tags, followed by an enterokinase cleavage site
   5799..5821    +  CDS            T2A (fragment): 2A peptide from Thosea asigna virus capsid protein Eukaryotic ribosomes fail to insert a peptide bond between the Gly and Pro residues, yielding separate polypeptides.
   5832..6218    +  CDS            bsd: BSD_ASPTE - Experimental evidence at protein level: Swiss-Prot protein existence level 1. Catalyzes the deamination of the cytosine moiety of the antibiotics blasticidin S, cytomycin and acetylblasticidin S. From Aspergillus terreus.
   6333..6557    +  polyA_signal   bGH poly(A) signal: bovine growth hormone polyadenylation signal
   6561..6582    +  promoter       SV40 promoter (fragment): SV40 enhancer and early promoter
   6603..7031    +  rep_origin     f1 ori (sequence partly withheld): f1 bacteriophage origin of replication; arrow indicates direction of (+) strand synthesis
   7045..7374    +  promoter       SV40 promoter: SV40 enhancer and early promoter
   7441..8232    +  CDS            neo: KKA2_KLEPN - Also known as kan, nptII. Experimental evidence at protein level: Swiss-Prot protein existence level 1. Resistance to kanamycin, neomycin, paromomycin, ribostamycin, butirosin and gentamicin B. From Klebsiella pneumoniae.
   8256..8414    +  CDS            ble (fragment): BLE_KLEPN - Experimental evidence at protein level: Swiss-Prot protein existence level 1. Binding protein with a strong affinity to the bleomycin family of antibiotics. Binds to CL990; an antimitotic-antibiotic compound. From Klebsiella pneumoniae.
   8409..8530    +  polyA_signal   SV40 poly(A) signal: SV40 polyadenylation signal
   8601..8623    -  protein_bind   lac operator (fragment): The lac repressor binds to the lac operator to inhibit transcription in E. coli. This inhibition can be relieved by adding lactose or isopropyl-β-D-thiogalactopyranoside (IPTG). lac repressor encoded by lacI
   8627..8657    -  promoter       lac promoter: promoter for the E. coli lac operon
   8672..8693    -  protein_bind   CAP binding site: CAP binding activates transcription in the presence of cAMP. E. coli catabolite activator protein
   8706..8798    -  CDS            lacI (fragment): lac repressor; lacI; The lac repressor binds to the lac operator to inhibit transcription in E. coli. This inhibition can be relieved by adding lactose or isopropyl-β-D-thiogalactopyranoside (IPTG).
   8981..9569    -  rep_origin     ori: high-copy-number ColE1/pMB1/pBR322/pUC origin of replication
   9740..10600   -  CDS            AmpR: β-lactamase; bla; confers resistance to ampicillin, carbenicillin, and related antibiotics
  10601..10705   -  promoter       AmpR promoter: bla
  10764..10816   -  misc_feature   bom (fragment): basis of mobility region from pBR322
>Addgene plasmid #135344 | AIDx-ID-202 | addgene full sequence | sequence record 267694 | Addgene NGS Result
CTCCCTGCTTGTGTGTTGGAGGTCGCTGAGTAGTGCGCGAGCAAAATTTAAGCTACAACAAGGCAAGGCT
TGACCGACAATTGCATGAAGAATCTGCTTAGGGTTAGGCGTTTTGCGCTGCTTCGCGATGTACGGGCCAG
ATATACGCGTTGACATTGATTATTGACTAGTTATTAATAGTAATCAATTACGGGGTCATTAGTTCATAGC
CCATATATGGAGTTCCGCGTTACATAACTTACGGTAAATGGCCCGCCTGGCTGACCGCCCAACGACCCCC
GCCCATTGACGTCAATAATGACGTATGTTCCCATAGTAACGCCAATAGGGACTTTCCATTGACGTCAATG
GGTGGAGTATTTACGGTAAACTGCCCACTTGGCAGTACATCAAGTGTATCATATGCCAAGTACGCCCCCT
ATTGACGTCAATGACGGTAAATGGCCCGCCTGGCATTATGCCCAGTACATGACCTTATGGGACTTTCCTA
CTTGGCAGTACATCTACGTATTAGTCATCGCTATTACCATGGTGATGCGGTTTTGGCAGTACATCAATGG
GCGTGGATAGCGGTTTGACTCACGGGGATTTCCAAGTCTCCACCCCATTGACGTCAATGGGAGTTTGTTT
TGGCACCAAAATCAACGGGACTTTCCAAAATGTCGTAACAACTCCGCCCCATTGACGCAAATGGGCGGTA
GGCGTGTACGGTGGGAGGTCTATATAAGCAGAGCTCTCTGGCTAACTAGAGAACCCACTGCTTACTGGCT
TATCGAAATTAATACGACTCACTATAGGGAGACCCAAGCTGGCTAGCGTTTAAACTTAAGCTTGCCACCA
TGGATAAGAAATATAGCATCGGCCTGGCAATCGGCACCAATAGCGTGGGCTGGGCTGTGATTACCGACGA
ATACAAAGTTCCGTCCAAGAAGTTCAAGGTGCTGGGTAACACCGACCGCCACAGCATCAAGAAAAACCTG
ATTGGTGCCCTGCTGTTTGATAGCGGTGAAACCGCCGAGGCTACCCGTCTGAAGCGCACCGCCCGTCGCC
GTTATACCCGTCGTAAAAACCGTATCTGCTACCTGCAAGAGATTTTCAGCAACGAAATGGCCAAAGTGGA
CGATAGCTTCTTTCACCGCCTGGAGGAGAGCTTCCTGGTGGAGGAAGACAAGAAACACGAGCGTCACCCG
ATCTTTGGCAACATTGTGGATGAGGTGGCTTATCACGAAAAGTACCCGACCATCTATCACCTGCGTAAGA
AACTGGTGGATAGCACCGACAAGGCCGATCTGCGCCTGATCTACCTGGCGCTGGCTCACATGATCAAGTT
CCGTGGTCACTTTCTGATCGAGGGCGACCTGAACCCGGATAACAGCGATGTGGACAAGCTGTTCATCCAG
CTGGTGCAGACCTACAACCAGCTGTTTGAGGAAAACCCGATTAACCCGAAGAAAAAGCGTAAAGTGGGTA
GCAGCGGCAGCCCGAAAAAGAAACGCAAAGTGGGTAGCGACGCCCTGGACGATTTCGATCTGGACATGCT
GGGCAGCGACGCGCTGGACGATTTTGGCGGTGGCAGCATGGATAGCCTGCTGATGAACCGCCGTAAATTC
CTGTACCAGTTTAAGAACGTGCGTTGGGCTAAAGGTCGCCGTGAAACCTACCTGTGCTATGTGGTGAAAC
GCCGTGATAGCGCCACCAGCTTCAGCCTGGACTTTGGTTATCTGCGCAACAAGAACGGCTGCCACGTGGA
GCTGCTGTTCCTGCGTTATATCAGCGATTGGGACCTGGACCCAGGCCGTTGCTACCGTGTGACCTGGTTC
ACCAGCTGGAGCCCGTGCTATGATTGCGCTCGTCACGTGGCCGACTTTCTGCGCGGCAACCCGAACCTGA
GCCTGCGTATCTTCACCGCGCGCCTGTACTTTTGCGAGGACCGTAAGGCTGAGCCGGAAGGTCTGCGCCG
TCTGCACCGTGCGGGTGTGCAGATCGCGATCATGACCTTCAAAGATTACTTTTATTGCTGGAACACCTTC
GTGGAGAACCACGAACGTACCTTTAAGGCGTGGGAGGGTCTGCACGAAAACAGCGTGCGTCTGAGCCGCC
AGCTGCGCCGTATCCTGCTGCCGGGTGGCAGCGGTGGCAGCGGTGGCAGCGGTGGCAGCGGTGGCAGCGG
TGGCAGCGGTGGCAATGCCAGCGGTGTGGACGCTAAGGCCATCCTGAGCGCGCGTCTGAGCAAAAGCCGC
CGTCTGGAGAACCTGATTGCGCAGCTGCCGGGTGAAAAGAAAAACGGTCTGTTTGGCAACCTGATTGCTC
TGAGCCTGGGCCTGACCCCGAACTTCAAAAGCAACTTTGACCTGGCCGAGGATGCGAAGCTGCAACTGAG
CAAGGATACCTACGACGATGACCTGGACAACCTGCTGGCGCAGATCGGCGACCAGTATGCTGATCTGTTC
CTGGCCGCGAAGAACCTGAGCGATGCGATCCTGCTGAGCGACATTCTGCGTGTGAACACCGAGATTACCA
AGGCGCCGCTGAGCGCCAGCATGATCAAACGCTACGATGAACACCACCAGGACCTGACCCTGCTGAAAGC
TCTGGTGCGTCAGCAGCTGCCGGAGAAGTATAAAGAAATCTTCTTTGACCAGAGCAAGAACGGTTACGCC
GGCTATATTGATGGTGGCGCGAGCCAGGAGGAGTTCTACAAGTTTATCAAACCGATTCTGGAGAAGATGG
ACGGCACCGAGGAACTGCTGGTGAAGCTGAACCGTGAAGATCTGCTGCGTAAACAGCGCACCTTCGACAA
CGGTAGCATCCCGCACCAGATTCACCTGGGTGAGCTGCACGCCATCCTGCGCCGTCAGGAAGATTTCTAC
CCGTTTCTGAAGGACAACCGTGAGAAGATCGAAAAAATTCTGACCTTCCGCATTCCGTACTATGTGGGTC
CGCTGGCTCGTGGCAACAGCCGCTTTGCCTGGATGACCCGCAAGAGCGAGGAAACCATCACCCCGTGGAA
CTTCGAGGAAGTGGTGGACAAAGGCGCCAGCGCCCAGAGCTTCATTGAGCGTATGACCAACTTTGATAAG
AACCTGCCGAACGAAAAAGTGCTGCCGAAGCACAGCCTGCTGTACGAGTATTTCACCGTGTATAACGAAC
TGACCAAGGTGAAATACGTGACCGAGGGTATGCGCAAGCCGGCCTTCCTGAGCGGCGAACAGAAGAAAGC
GATCGTGGACCTGCTGTTTAAAACCAACCGTAAGGTGACCGTGAAGCAGCTGAAAGAGGATTACTTCAAG
AAAATTGAATGCTTCGACAGCGTGGAGATCAGCGGTGTGGAAGATCGTTTTAACGCGAGCCTGGGCACCT
ATCACGACCTGCTGAAAATCATTAAGGACAAAGATTTCCTGGATAACGAGGAAAACGAGGACATCCTGGA
AGATATTGTGCTGACCCTGACCCTGTTTGAGGACCGTGAAATGATCGAGGAACGCCTGAAGACCTACGCC
CACCTGTTCGATGACAAAGTGATGAAACAGCTGAAGCGCCGTCGCTATACCGGTTGGGGCCGTCTGAGCC
GCAAACTGATCAACGGTATTCGCGATAAACAGAGCGGCAAGACCATCCTGGATTTTCTGAAGAGCGACGG
TTTCGCGAACCGTAACTTTATGCAGCTGATTCACGATGACAGCCTGACCTTCAAAGAGGACATCCAGAAG
GCGCAGGTGAGCGGTCAGGGCGATAGCCTGCACGAACACATCGCTAACCTGGCCGGTAGCCCGGCCATCA
AGAAGGGCATCCTGCAAACCGTGAAGGTGGTGGACGAGCTGGTGAAAGTGATGGGTCGTCACAAACCGGA
AAACATCGTGATTGAGATGGCCCGCGAAAACCAGACCACCCAGAAAGGCCAGAAGAACAGCCGTGAGCGC
ATGAAGCGTATCGAGGAAGGCATCAAGGAACTGGGCAGCCAGATCCTGAAGGAGCACCCGGTGGAAAACA
CCCAGCTGCAAAACGAGAAACTGTATCTGTACTACCTGCAAAACGGTCGTGACATGTACGTGGATCAGGA
GCTGGACATTAACCGCCTGAGCGACTACGATGTGGACGCGATCGTGCCGCAGAGCTTCCTGAAGGATGAC
AGCATTGACAACAAAGTGCTGACCCGTAGCGATAAAAACCGCGGCAAGAGCGACAACGTGCCGAGCGAGG
AAGTGGTGAAGAAAATGAAAAACTACTGGCGTCAGCTGCTGAACGCCAAGCTGATCACCCAGCGTAAATT
TGACAACCTGACCAAGGCTGAGCGCGGTGGCCTGAGCGAACTGGATAAAGCCGGTTTCATTAAGCGTCAG
CTGGTGGAAACCCGCCAGATCACCAAGCACGTGGCGCAGATTCTGGACAGCCGCATGAACACCAAATACG
ACGAGAACGATAAGCTGATCCGTGAAGTGAAAGTGATTACCCTGAAGAGCAAACTGGTGAGCGATTTTCG
TAAGGACTTCCAGTTTTACAAAGTGCGCGAGATCAACAACTATCACCACGCGCACGACGCTTACCTGAAC
GCTGTGGTGGGCACCGCCCTGATCAAGAAGTATCCGAAGCTGGAGAGCGAGTTCGTGTACGGCGATTATA
AAGTGTACGACGTGCGTAAAATGATCGCCAAGAGCGAGCAGGAAATTGGCAAAGCGACCGCTAAGTATTT
CTTTTACAGCAACATCATGAACTTCTTTAAGACCGAGATCACCCTGGCCAACGGTGAAATCCGTAAACGC
CCGCTGATTGAAACCAACGGTGAAACCGGCGAAATCGTGTGGGATAAGGGCCGTGACTTTGCGACCGTGC
GCAAAGTGCTGTCCATGCCGCAGGTGAACATTGTGAAGAAAACCGAGGTGCAGACCGGTGGCTTCAGCAA
GGAAAGCATTCTGCCGAAACGTAACAGCGACAAGCTGATCGCCCGCAAGAAAGATTGGGACCCGAAGAAA
TATGGTGGCTTCGATAGCCCAACCGTGGCCTACAGCGTGCTGGTGGTGGCTAAAGTGGAGAAGGGTAAAA
GCAAGAAACTGAAAAGCGTGAAGGAACTGCTGGGCATCACCATTATGGAGCGTAGCAGCTTCGAAAAGAA
CCCGATCGACTTTCTGGAGGCGAAAGGTTACAAGGAAGTGAAGAAAGATCTGATCATCAAGCTGCCGAAG
TATAGCCTGTTTGAGCTGGAAAATGGTCGTAAACGTATGCTGGCCAGCGCCGGCGAGCTGCAAAAGGGCA
ACGAACTGGCGCTGCCGAGCAAATACGTGAACTTCCTGTATCTGGCCAGCCACTACGAGAAGCTGAAAGG
TAGCCCGGAGGACAACGAACAGAAGCAGCTGTTTGTGGAGCAGCACAAACACTACCTGGATGAGATCATT
GAACAGATTAGCGAGTTCAGCAAGCGTGTGATCCTGGCTGATGCCAACCTGGACAAAGTGCTGAGCGCCT
ATAACAAACACCGTGACAAGCCGATCCGCGAGCAGGCCGAAAACATCATTCACCTGTTTACCCTGACCAA
CCTGGGCGCGCCGGCTGCCTTCAAATATTTTGATACCACCATTGACCGTAAGCGTTACACCAGCACCAAA
GAGGTGCTGGATGCTACCCTGATCCACCAGAGCATTACCGGTCTGTACGAAACCCGTATCGATCTGAGCC
AGCTGGGTGGCGACAAGCGCCCGGCGGCTACCAAGAAAGCCGGTCAGGCGAAGAAAAAGAAAGACTACAA
GGATGACGATGACAAGGGTAGCGGCGCTACCAACTTCAGCCTGCTGAAGCAGGCGGGCGACGTGGAGGAA
AATCCGGGCCCGATGGCTAAACCGCTGAGCCAGGAGGAAAGCACCCTGATCGAGCGCGCGACCGCTACCA
TTAACAGCATCCCGATTAGCGAAGATTATAGCGTGGCCAGCGCCGCGCTGAGCAGCGATGGTCGTATCTT
CACCGGCGTGAACGTGTATCACTTTACCGGTGGCCCGTGCGCCGAGCTGGTGGTGCTGGGCACCGCCGCC
GCCGCCGCCGCCGGCAACCTGACCTGCATCGTGGCGATTGGTAACGAAAATCGTGGCATCCTGAGCCCGT
GCGGCCGTTGCCGCCAGGTGCTGCTGGACCTGCATCCGGGCATCAAGGCGATTGTGAAGGATAGCGACGG
CCAACCGACCGCCGTGGGTATTCGTGAACTGCTGCCATCCGGCTATGTTTGGGAAGGCTAAGGTACCGAG
CTCGGATCCACTAGTCCAGTGTGGTGGAATTCTGCAGATATCCAGCACAGTGGCGGCCGCTCGAGTCTAG
AGGGCCCGTTTAAACCCGCTGATCAGCCTCGACTGTGCCTTCTAGTTGCCAGCCATCTGTTGTTTGCCCC
TCCCCCGTGCCTTCCTTGACCCTGGAAGGTGCCACTCCCACTGTCCTTTCCTAATAAAATGAGGAAATTG
CATCGCATTGTCTGAGTAGGTGTCATTCTATTCTGGGGGGTGGGGTGGGGCAGGACAGCAAGGGGGAGGA
TTGGGAAGACAATAGCAGGCATGCTGGGGATGCGGTGGGCTCTATGGCTTCTGAGGCGGAAAGAACCAGC
TGGGGCTCTAGGGGGTATCCCC
[124 nt withheld, positions 6603-6726]
C
[91 nt withheld, positions 6728-6818]
A
[49 nt withheld, positions 6820-6868]
CCTTTGACGTTGGAGTCCACGTTCTTT
[37 nt withheld, positions 6896-6932]
ACCCTATCTCGGTCTATTCTTTTGATTTATAAGGGATTTTGCCGATTTCGGCCTATTGGTTAAAAAATGA
GCTGATTTAACAAAAATTTAACGCGAATTAATTCTGTGGAATGTGTGTCAGTTAGGGTGTGGAAAGTCCC
CAGGCTCCCCAGCAGGCAGAAGTATGCAAAGCATGCATCTCAATTAGTCAGCAACCAGGTGTGGAAAGTC
CCCAGGCTCCCCAGCAGGCAGAAGTATGCAAAGCATGCATCTCAATTAGTCAGCAACCATAGTCCCGCCC
CTAACTCCGCCCATCCCGCCCCTAACTCCGCCCAGTTCCGCCCATTCTCCGCCCCATGGCTGACTAATTT
TTTTTATTTATGCAGAGGCCGAGGCCGCCTCTGCCTCTGAGCTATTCCAGAAGTAGTGAGGAGGCTTTTT
TGGAGGCCTAGGCTTTTGCAAAAAGCTCCCGGGAGCTTGTATATCCATTTTCGGATCTGATCAAGAGACA
GGATGAGGATCGTTTCGCATGATTGAACAAGATGGATTGCACGCAGGTTCTCCGGCCGCTTGGGTGGAGA
GGCTATTCGGCTATGACTGGGCACAACAGACAATCGGCTGCTCTGATGCCGCCGTGTTCCGGCTGTCAGC
GCAGGGGCGCCCGGTTCTTTTTGTCAAGACCGACCTGTCCGGTGCCCTGAATGAACTGCAGGACGAGGCA
GCGCGGCTATCGTGGCTGGCCACGACGGGCGTTCCTTGCGCAGCTGTGCTCGACGTTGTCACTGAAGCGG
GAAGGGACTGGCTGCTATTGGGCGAAGTGCCGGGGCAGGATCTCCTGTCATCTCACCTTGCTCCTGCCGA
GAAAGTATCCATCATGGCTGATGCAATGCGGCGGCTGCATACGCTTGATCCGGCTACCTGCCCATTCGAC
CACCAAGCGAAACATCGCATCGAGCGAGCACGTACTCGGATGGAAGCCGGTCTTGTCGATCAGGATGATC
TGGACGAAGAGCATCAGGGGCTCGCGCCAGCCGAACTGTTCGCCAGGCTCAAGGCGCGCATGCCCGACGG
CGAGGATCTCGTCGTGACCCATGGCGATGCCTGCTTGCCGAATATCATGGTGGAAAATGGCCGCTTTTCT
GGATTCATCGACTGTGGCCGGCTGGGTGTGGCGGACCGCTATCAGGACATAGCGTTGGCTACCCGTGATA
TTGCTGAAGAGCTTGGCGGCGAATGGGCTGACCGCTTCCTCGTGCTTTACGGTATCGCCGCTCCCGATTC
GCAGCGCATCGCCTTCTATCGCCTTCTTGACGAGTTCTTCTGAGCGGGACTCTGGGGTTCGAAATGACCG
ACCAAGCGACGCCCAACCTGCCATCACGAGATTTCGATTCCACCGCCGCCTTCTATGAAAGGTTGGGCTT
CGGAATCGTTTTCCGGGACGCCGGCTGGATGATCCTCCAGCGCGGGGATCTCATGCTGGAGTTCTTCGCC
CACCCCAACTTGTTTATTGCAGCTTATAATGGTTACAAATAAAGCAATAGCATCACAAATTTCACAAATA
AAGCATTTTTTTCACTGCATTCTAGTTGTGGTTTGTCCAAACTCATCAATGTATCTTATCATGTCTGTAT
ACCGTCGACCTCTAGCTAGAGCTTGGCGTAATCATGGTCATAGCTGTTTCCTGTGTGAAATTGTTATCCG
CTCACAATTCCACACAACATACGAGCCGGAAGCATAAAGTGTAAAGCCTGGGGTGCCTAATGAGTGAGCT
AACTCACATTAATTGCGTTGCGCTCACTGCCCGCTTTCCAGTCGGGAAACCTGTCGTGCCAGCTGCATTA
ATGAATCGGCCAACGCGCGGGGAGAGGCGGTTTGCGTATTGGGCGCTCTTCCGCTTCCTCGCTCACTGAC
TCGCTGCGCTCGGTCGTTCGGCTGCGGCGAGCGGTATCAGCTCACTCAAAGGCGGTAATACGGTTATCCA
CAGAATCAGGGGATAACGCAGGAAAGAACATGTGAGCAAAAGGCCAGCAAAAGGCCAGGAACCGTAAAAA
GGCCGCGTTGCTGGCGTTTTTCCATAGGCTCCGCCCCCCTGACGAGCATCACAAAAATCGACGCTCAAGT
CAGAGGTGGCGAAACCCGACAGGACTATAAAGATACCAGGCGTTTCCCCCTGGAAGCTCCCTCGTGCGCT
CTCCTGTTCCGACCCTGCCGCTTACCGGATACCTGTCCGCCTTTCTCCCTTCGGGAAGCGTGGCGCTTTC
TCATAGCTCACGCTGTAGGTATCTCAGTTCGGTGTAGGTCGTTCGCTCCAAGCTGGGCTGTGTGCACGAA
CCCCCCGTTCAGCCCGACCGCTGCGCCTTATCCGGTAACTATCGTCTTGAGTCCAACCCGGTAAGACACG
ACTTATCGCCACTGGCAGCAGCCACTGGTAACAGGATTAGCAGAGCGAGGTATGTAGGCGGTGCTACAGA
GTTCTTGAAGTGGTGGCCTAACTACGGCTACACTAGAAGAACAGTATTTGGTATCTGCGCTCTGCTGAAG
CCAGTTACCTTCGGAAAAAGAGTTGGTAGCTCTTGATCCGGCAAACAAACCACCGCTGGTAGCGGTGGTT
TTTTTGTTTGCAAGCAGCAGATTACGCGCAGAAAAAAAGGATCTCAAGAAGATCCTTTGATCTTTTCTAC
GGGGTCTGACGCTCAGTGGAACGAAAACTCACGTTAAGGGATTTTGGTCATGAGATTATCAAAAAGGATC
TTCACCTAGATCCTTTTAAATTAAAAATGAAGTTTTAAATCAATCTAAAGTATATATGAGTAAACTTGGT
CTGACAGTTACCAATGCTTAATCAGTGAGGCACCTATCTCAGCGATCTGTCTATTTCGTTCATCCATAGT
TGCCTGACTCCCCGTCGTGTAGATAACTACGATACGGGAGGGCTTACCATCTGGCCCCAGTGCTGCAATG
ATACCGCGAGACCCACGCTCACCGGCTCCAGATTTATCAGCAATAAACCAGCCAGCCGGAAGGGCCGAGC
GCAGAAGTGGTCCTGCAACTTTATCCGCCTCCATCCAGTCTATTAATTGTTGCCGGGAAGCTAGAGTAAG
TAGTTCGCCAGTTAATAGTTTGCGCAACGTTGTTGCCATTGCTACAGGCATCGTGGTGTCACGCTCGTCG
TTTGGTATGGCTTCATTCAGCTCCGGTTCCCAACGATCAAGGCGAGTTACATGATCCCCCATGTTGTGCA
AAAAAGCGGTTAGCTCCTTCGGTCCTCCGATCGTTGTCAGAAGTAAGTTGGCCGCAGTGTTATCACTCAT
GGTTATGGCAGCACTGCATAATTCTCTTACTGTCATGCCATCCGTAAGATGCTTTTCTGTGACTGGTGAG
TACTCAACCAAGTCATTCTGAGAATAGTGTATGCGGCGACCGAGTTGCTCTTGCCCGGCGTCAATACGGG
ATAATACCGCGCCACATAGCAGAACTTTAAAAGTGCTCATCATTGGAAAACGTTCTTCGGGGCGAAAACT
CTCAAGGATCTTACCGCTGTTGAGATCCAGTTCGATGTAACCCACTCGTGCACCCAACTGATCTTCAGCA
TCTTTTACTTTCACCAGCGTTTCTGGGTGAGCAAAAACAGGAAGGCAAAATGCCGCAAAAAAGGGAATAA
GGGCGACACGGAAATGTTGAATACTCATACTCTTCCTTTTTCAATATTATTGAAGCATTTATCAGGGTTA
TTGTCTCATGAGCGGATACATATTTGAATGTATTTAGAAAAATAAACAAATAGGGGTTCCGCGCACATTT
CCCCGAAAAGTGCCACCTGACGTCGACGGATCGGGAGATCTCCCGATCCCCTATGGTGCACTCTCAGTAC
AATCTGCTCTGATGCCGCATAGTTAAGCCAGTATCTG
