>Addgene plasmid #135344 | AIDx-ID-202 | depositor partial sequence | sequence record 261020 | insert: spyCas9 (D10A) with intradomain insertion of hAIDx (182X) at position 202
AAGCTTGCCACCATGGATAAGAAATATAGCATCGGCCTGGCAATCGGCACCAATAGCGTGGGCTGGGCTG
TGATTACCGACGAATACAAAGTTCCGTCCAAGAAGTTCAAGGTGCTGGGTAACACCGACCGCCACAGCAT
CAAGAAAAACCTGATTGGTGCCCTGCTGTTTGATAGCGGTGAAACCGCCGAGGCTACCCGTCTGAAGCGC
ACCGCCCGTCGCCGTTATACCCGTCGTAAAAACCGTATCTGCTACCTGCAAGAGATTTTCAGCAACGAAA
TGGCCAAAGTGGACGATAGCTTCTTTCACCGCCTGGAGGAGAGCTTCCTGGTGGAGGAAGACAAGAAACA
CGAGCGTCACCCGATCTTTGGCAACATTGTGGATGAGGTGGCTTATCACGAAAAGTACCCGACCATCTAT
CACCTGCGTAAGAAACTGGTGGATAGCACCGACAAGGCCGATCTGCGCCTGATCTACCTGGCGCTGGCTC
ACATGATCAAGTTCCGTGGTCACTTTCTGATCGAGGGCGACCTGAACCCGGATAACAGCGATGTGGACAA
GCTGTTCATCCAGCTGGTGCAGACCTACAACCAGCTGTTTGAGGAAAACCCGATTAACCCGAAGAAAAAG
CGTAAAGTGGGTAGCAGCGGCAGCCCGAAAAAGAAACGCAAAGTGGGTAGCGACGCCCTGGACGATTTCG
ATCTGGACATGCTGGGCAGCGACGCGCTGGACGATTTTGGCGGTGGCAGCATGGATAGCCTGCTGATGAA
CCGCCGTAAATTCCTGTACCAGTTTAAGAACGTGCGTTGGGCTAAAGGTCGCCGTGAAACCTACCTGTGC
TATGTGGTGAAACGCCGTGATAGCGCCACCAGCTTCAGCCTGGACTTTGGTTATCTGCGCAACAAGAACG
GCTGCCACGTGGAGCTGCTGTTCCTGCGTTATATCAGCGATTGGGACCTGGACCCAGGCCGTTGCTACCG
TGTGACCTGGTTCACCAGCTGGAGCCCGTGCTATGATTGCGCTCGTCACGTGGCCGACTTTCTGCGCGGC
AACCCGAACCTGAGCCTGCGTATCTTCACCGCGCGCCTGTACTTTTGCGAGGACCGTAAGGCTGAGCCGG
AAGGTCTGCGCCGTCTGCACCGTGCGGGTGTGCAGATCGCGATCATGACCTTCAAAGATTACTTTTATTG
CTGGAACACCTTCGTGGAGAACCACGAACGTACCTTTAAGGCGTGGGAGGGTCTGCACGAAAACAGCGTG
CGTCTGAGCCGCCAGCTGCGCCGTATCCTGCTGCCGGGTGGCAGCGGTGGCAGCGGTGGCAGCGGTGGCA
GCGGTGGCAGCGGTGGCAGCGGTGGCAATGCCAGCGGTGTGGACGCTAAGGCCATCCTGAGCGCGCGTCT
GAGCAAAAGCCGCCGTCTGGAGAACCTGATTGCGCAGCTGCCGGGTGAAAAGAAAAACGGTCTGTTTGGC
AACCTGATTGCTCTGAGCCTGGGCCTGACCCCGAACTTCAAAAGCAACTTTGACCTGGCCGAGGATGCGA
AGCTGCAACTGAGCAAGGATACCTACGACGATGACCTGGACAACCTGCTGGCGCAGATCGGCGACCAGTA
TGCTGATCTGTTCCTGGCCGCGAAGAACCTGAGCGATGCGATCCTGCTGAGCGACATTCTGCGTGTGAAC
ACCGAGATTACCAAGGCGCCGCTGAGCGCCAGCATGATCAAACGCTACGATGAACACCACCAGGACCTGA
CCCTGCTGAAAGCTCTGGTGCGTCAGCAGCTGCCGGAGAAGTATAAAGAAATCTTCTTTGACCAGAGCAA
GAACGGTTACGCCGGCTATATTGATGGTGGCGCGAGCCAGGAGGAGTTCTACAAGTTTATCAAACCGATT
CTGGAGAAGATGGACGGCACCGAGGAACTGCTGGTGAAGCTGAACCGTGAAGATCTGCTGCGTAAACAGC
GCACCTTCGACAACGGTAGCATCCCGCACCAGATTCACCTGGGTGAGCTGCACGCCATCCTGCGCCGTCA
GGAAGATTTCTACCCGTTTCTGAAGGACAACCGTGAGAAGATCGAAAAAATTCTGACCTTCCGCATTCCG
TACTATGTGGGTCCGCTGGCTCGTGGCAACAGCCGCTTTGCCTGGATGACCCGCAAGAGCGAGGAAACCA
TCACCCCGTGGAACTTCGAGGAAGTGGTGGACAAAGGCGCCAGCGCCCAGAGCTTCATTGAGCGTATGAC
CAACTTTGATAAGAACCTGCCGAACGAAAAAGTGCTGCCGAAGCACAGCCTGCTGTACGAGTATTTCACC
GTGTATAACGAACTGACCAAGGTGAAATACGTGACCGAGGGTATGCGCAAGCCGGCCTTCCTGAGCGGCG
AACAGAAGAAAGCGATCGTGGACCTGCTGTTTAAAACCAACCGTAAGGTGACCGTGAAGCAGCTGAAAGA
GGATTACTTCAAGAAAATTGAATGCTTCGACAGCGTGGAGATCAGCGGTGTGGAAGATCGTTTTAACGCG
AGCCTGGGCACCTATCACGACCTGCTGAAAATCATTAAGGACAAAGATTTCCTGGATAACGAGGAAAACG
AGGACATCCTGGAAGATATTGTGCTGACCCTGACCCTGTTTGAGGACCGTGAAATGATCGAGGAACGCCT
GAAGACCTACGCCCACCTGTTCGATGACAAAGTGATGAAACAGCTGAAGCGCCGTCGCTATACCGGTTGG
GGCCGTCTGAGCCGCAAACTGATCAACGGTATTCGCGATAAACAGAGCGGCAAGACCATCCTGGATTTTC
TGAAGAGCGACGGTTTCGCGAACCGTAACTTTATGCAGCTGATTCACGATGACAGCCTGACCTTCAAAGA
GGACATCCAGAAGGCGCAGGTGAGCGGTCAGGGCGATAGCCTGCACGAACACATCGCTAACCTGGCCGGT
AGCCCGGCCATCAAGAAGGGCATCCTGCAAACCGTGAAGGTGGTGGACGAGCTGGTGAAAGTGATGGGTC
GTCACAAACCGGAAAACATCGTGATTGAGATGGCCCGCGAAAACCAGACCACCCAGAAAGGCCAGAAGAA
CAGCCGTGAGCGCATGAAGCGTATCGAGGAAGGCATCAAGGAACTGGGCAGCCAGATCCTGAAGGAGCAC
CCGGTGGAAAACACCCAGCTGCAAAACGAGAAACTGTATCTGTACTACCTGCAAAACGGTCGTGACATGT
ACGTGGATCAGGAGCTGGACATTAACCGCCTGAGCGACTACGATGTGGACGCGATCGTGCCGCAGAGCTT
CCTGAAGGATGACAGCATTGACAACAAAGTGCTGACCCGTAGCGATAAAAACCGCGGCAAGAGCGACAAC
GTGCCGAGCGAGGAAGTGGTGAAGAAAATGAAAAACTACTGGCGTCAGCTGCTGAACGCCAAGCTGATCA
CCCAGCGTAAATTTGACAACCTGACCAAGGCTGAGCGCGGTGGCCTGAGCGAACTGGATAAAGCCGGTTT
CATTAAGCGTCAGCTGGTGGAAACCCGCCAGATCACCAAGCACGTGGCGCAGATTCTGGACAGCCGCATG
AACACCAAATACGACGAGAACGATAAGCTGATCCGTGAAGTGAAAGTGATTACCCTGAAGAGCAAACTGG
TGAGCGATTTTCGTAAGGACTTCCAGTTTTACAAAGTGCGCGAGATCAACAACTATCACCACGCGCACGA
CGCTTACCTGAACGCTGTGGTGGGCACCGCCCTGATCAAGAAGTATCCGAAGCTGGAGAGCGAGTTCGTG
TACGGCGATTATAAAGTGTACGACGTGCGTAAAATGATCGCCAAGAGCGAGCAGGAAATTGGCAAAGCGA
CCGCTAAGTATTTCTTTTACAGCAACATCATGAACTTCTTTAAGACCGAGATCACCCTGGCCAACGGTGA
AATCCGTAAACGCCCGCTGATTGAAACCAACGGTGAAACCGGCGAAATCGTGTGGGATAAGGGCCGTGAC
TTTGCGACCGTGCGCAAAGTGCTGTCCATGCCGCAGGTGAACATTGTGAAGAAAACCGAGGTGCAGACCG
GTGGCTTCAGCAAGGAAAGCATTCTGCCGAAACGTAACAGCGACAAGCTGATCGCCCGCAAGAAAGATTG
GGACCCGAAGAAATATGGTGGCTTCGATAGCCCAACCGTGGCCTACAGCGTGCTGGTGGTGGCTAAAGTG
GAGAAGGGTAAAAGCAAGAAACTGAAAAGCGTGAAGGAACTGCTGGGCATCACCATTATGGAGCGTAGCA
GCTTCGAAAAGAACCCGATCGACTTTCTGGAGGCGAAAGGTTACAAGGAAGTGAAGAAAGATCTGATCAT
CAAGCTGCCGAAGTATAGCCTGTTTGAGCTGGAAAATGGTCGTAAACGTATGCTGGCCAGCGCCGGCGAG
CTGCAAAAGGGCAACGAACTGGCGCTGCCGAGCAAATACGTGAACTTCCTGTATCTGGCCAGCCACTACG
AGAAGCTGAAAGGTAGCCCGGAGGACAACGAACAGAAGCAGCTGTTTGTGGAGCAGCACAAACACTACCT
GGATGAGATCATTGAACAGATTAGCGAGTTCAGCAAGCGTGTGATCCTGGCTGATGCCAACCTGGACAAA
GTGCTGAGCGCCTATAACAAACACCGTGACAAGCCGATCCGCGAGCAGGCCGAAAACATCATTCACCTGT
TTACCCTGACCAACCTGGGCGCGCCGGCTGCCTTCAAATATTTTGATACCACCATTGACCGTAAGCGTTA
CACCAGCACCAAAGAGGTGCTGGATGCTACCCTGATCCACCAGAGCATTACCGGTCTGTACGAAACCCGT
ATCGATCTGAGCCAGCTGGGTGGCGACAAGCGCCCGGCGGCTACCAAGAAAGCCGGTCAGGCGAAGAAAA
AGAAAGACTACAAGGATGACGATGACAAGGGTAGCGGCGCTACCAACTTCAGCCTGCTGAAGCAGGCGGG
CGACGTGGAGGAAAATCCGGGCCCGATGGCTAAACCGCTGAGCCAGGAGGAAAGCACCCTGATCGAGCGC
GCGACCGCTACCATTAACAGCATCCCGATTAGCGAAGATTATAGCGTGGCCAGCGCCGCGCTGAGCAGCG
ATGGTCGTATCTTCACCGGCGTGAACGTGTATCACTTTACCGGTGGCCCGTGCGCCGAGCTGGTGGTGCT
GGGCACCGCCGCCGCCGCCGCCGCCGGCAACCTGACCTGCATCGTGGCGATTGGTAACGAAAATCGTGGC
ATCCTGAGCCCGTGCGGCCGTTGCCGCCAGGTGCTGCTGGACCTGCATCCGGGCATCAAGGCGATTGTGA
AGGATAGCGACGGCCAACCGACCGCCGTGGGTATTCGTGAACTGCTGCCATCCGGCTATGTTTGGGAAGG
CTAAGGTACC
